>Addgene plasmid #183691 | SP_H6_Halo_M21K_F86L_KDEL_pBABEpu | addgene full sequence | sequence record 390368 | Addgene NGS Result
ATGTCTGCACTTCTGATCCTAGCTCTTGTTGGAGCTGCAGTTGCTATGCACCATCATCATCACCATGCGG
CCGCATCTCTCGAGGCAGAAATCGGTACTGGCTTTCCATTCGACCCCCATTATGTGGAAGTCCTGGGCGA
GCGCAAGCACTACGTCGATGTTGGTCCGCGCGATGGCACCCCTGTGCTGTTCCTGCACGGTAACCCGACC
TCCTCCTACGTGTGGCGCAACATCATCCCGCATGTTGCACCGACCCATCGCTGCATTGCTCCAGACCTGA
TCGGTATGGGCAAATCCGACAAACCAGACCTGGGTTATTTCTTCGACGACCACGTCCGCTTAATGGATGC
CTTCATCGAAGCCCTGGGTCTGGAAGAGGTCGTCCTGGTCATTCACGACTGGGGCTCCGCTCTGGGTTTC
CACTGGGCCAAGCGCAATCCAGAGCGCGTCAAAGGTATTGCATTTATGGAGTTCATCCGCCCTATCCCGA
CCTGGGACGAATGGCCAGAATTTGCCCGCGAGACCTTCCAGGCCTTCCGCACCACCGACGTCGGCCGCAA
GCTGATCATCGATCAGAACGTTTTTATCGAGGGTACGCTGCCGATGGGTGTCGTCCGCCCGCTGACTGAA
GTCGAGATGGACCATTACCGCGAGCCGTTCCTGAATCCTGTTGACCGCGAGCCACTGTGGCGCTTCCCAA
ACGAGCTGCCAATCGCCGGTGAGCCAGCGAACATCGTCGCGCTGGTCGAAGAATACATGGACTGGCTGCA
CCAGTCCCCTGTCCCGAAGCTGCTGTTCTGGGGCACCCCAGGCGTTCTGATCCCACCGGCCGAAGCCGCT
CGCCTGGCCAAAAGCCTGCCTAACTGCAAGGCTGTGGACATCGGCCCGGGTCTGAATCTGCTGCAAGAAG
ACAACCCGGACCTGATCGGCAGCGAGATCGCGCGCTGGCTTTCGACGGTCGACGGATCCGCAGATCTAGC
GGCCAAGGATGAGTTGTAGGAATTCGCCAGCACAGTGGTCGACCCTGTGGAATGTGTGTCAGTTAGGGTG
TGGAAAGTCCCCAGGCTCCCCAGCAGGCAGAAGTATGCAAAGCATGCATCTCAATTAGTCAGCAACCAGG
TGTGGAAAGTCCCCAGGCTCCCCAGCAGGCAGAAGTATGCAAAGCATGCATCTCAATTAGTCAGCAACCA
TAGTCCCGCCCCTAACTCCGCCCATCCCGCCCCTAACTCCGCCCAGTTCCGCCCATTCTCCGCCCCATGG
CTGACTAATTTTTTTTATTTATGCAGAGGCCGAGGCCGCCTCGGCCTCTGAGCTATTCCAGAAGTAGTGA
GGAGGCTTTTTTGGAGGCCTAGGCTTTTGCAAAAAGCTTACCATGACCGAGTACAAGCCCACGGTGCGCC
TCGCCACCCGCGACGACGTCCCCAGGGCCGTACGCACCCTCGCCGCCGCGTTCGCCGACTACCCCGCCAC
GCGCCACACCGTCGATCCGGACCGCCACATCGAGCGGGTCACCGAGCTGCAAGAACTCTTCCTCACGCGC
GTCGGGCTCGACATCGGCAAGGTGTGGGTCGCGGACGACGGCGCCGCGGTGGCGGTCTGGACCACGCCGG
AGAGCGTCGAAGCGGGGGCGGTGTTCGCCGAGATCGGCCCGCGCATGGCCGAGTTGAGCGGTTCCCGGCT
GGCCGCGCAGCAACAGATGGAAGGCCTCCTGGCGCCGCACCGGCCCAAGGAGCCCGCGTGGTTCCTGGCC
ACCGTCGGCGTCTCGCCCGACCACCAGGGCAAGGGTCTGGGCAGCGCCGTCGTGCTCCCCGGAGTGGAGG
CGGCCGAGCGCGCCGGGGTGCCCGCCTTCCTGGAGACCTCCGCGCCCCGCAACCTCCCCTTCTACGAGCG
GCTCGGCTTCACCGTCACCGCCGACGTCGAGGTGCCCGAAGGACCGCGCACCTGGTGCATGACCCGCAAG
CCCGGTGCCTGACGCCCGCCCCACGACCCGCAGCGCCCGACCGAAAGGAGCGCACGACCCCATGCATCGA
TAAAATAAAAGATTTTATTTAGTCTCCAGAAAAAGGGGGGAATGAAAGACCCCACCTGTAGGTTTGGCAA
GCTAGCTTAAGTAACGCCATTTTGCAAGGCATGGAAAAATACATAACTGAGAATAGAGAAGTTCAGATCA
AGGTCAGGAACAGATGGAACAGCTGAATATGGGCCAAACAGGATATCTGTGGTAAGCAGTTCCTGCCCCG
GCTCAGGGCCAAGAACAGATGGAACAGCTGAATATGGGCCAAACAGGATATCTGTGGTAAGCAGTTCCTG
CCCCGGCTCAGGGCCAAGAACAGATGGTCCCCAGATGCGGTCCAGCCCTCAGCAGTTTCTAGAGAACCAT
CAGATGTTTCCAGGGTGCCCCAAGGACCTGAAATGACCCTGTGCCTTATTTGAACTAACCAATCAGTTCG
CTTCTCGCTTCTGTTCGCGCGCTTCTGCTCCCCGAGCTCAATAAAAGAGCCCACAACCCCTCACTCGGGG
CGCCAGTCCTCCGATTGACTGAGTCGCCCGGGTACCCGTGTATCCAATAAACCCTCTTGCAGTTGCATCC
GACTTGTGGTCTCGCTGTTCCTTGGGAGGGTCTCCTCTGAGTGATTGACTACCCGTCAGCGGGGGTCTTT
CACATGCAGCATGTATCAAAATTAATTTGGTTTTTTTTCTTAAGTATTTACATTAAATGGCCATAGTTGC
ATTAATGAATCGGCCAACGCGCGGGGAGAGGCGGTTTGCGTATTGGGCGCTCTTCCGCTTCCTCGCTCAC
TGACTCGCTGCGCTCGGTCGTTCGGCTGCGGCGAGCGGTATCAGCTCACTCAAAGGCGGTAATACGGTTA
TCCACAGAATCAGGGGATAACGCAGGAAAGAACATGTGAGCAAAAGGCCAGCAAAAGGCCAGGAACCGTA
AAAAGGCCGCGTTGCTGGCGTTTTTCCATAGGCTCCGCCCCCCTGACGAGCATCACAAAAATCGACGCTC
AAGTCAGAGGTGGCGAAACCCGACAGGACTATAAAGATACCAGGCGTTTCCCCCTGGAAGCTCCCTCGTG
CGCTCTCCTGTTCCGACCCTGCCGCTTACCGGATACCTGTCCGCCTTTCTCCCTTCGGGAAGCGTGGCGC
TTTCTCATAGCTCACGCTGTAGGTATCTCAGTTCGGTGTAGGTCGTTCGCTCCAAGCTGGGCTGTGTGCA
CGAACCCCCCGTTCAGCCCGACCGCTGCGCCTTATCCGGTAACTATCGTCTTGAGTCCAACCCGGTAAGA
CACGACTTATCGCCACTGGCAGCAGCCACTGGTAACAGGATTAGCAGAGCGAGGTATGTAGGCGGTGCTA
CAGAGTTCTTGAAGTGGTGGCCTAACTACGGCTACACTAGAAGAACAGTATTTGGTATCTGCGCTCTGCT
GAAGCCAGTTACCTTCGGAAAAAGAGTTGGTAGCTCTTGATCCGGCAAACAAACCACCGCTGGTAGCGGT
GGTTTTTTTGTTTGCAAGCAGCAGATTACGCGCAGAAAAAAAGGATCTCAAGAAGATCCTTTGATCTTTT
CTACGGGGTCTGACGCTCAGTGGAACGAAAACTCACGTTAAGGGATTTTGGTCATGAGATTATCAAAAAG
GATCTTCACCTAGATCCTTTTGCGGCCGCAAATCAATCTAAAGTATATATGAGTAAACTTGGTCTGACAG
TTACCAATGCTTAATCAGTGAGGCACCTATCTCAGCGATCTGTCTATTTCGTTCATCCATAGTTGCCTGA
CTCCCCGTCGTGTAGATAACTACGATACGGGAGGGCTTACCATCTGGCCCCAGTGCTGCAATGATACCGC
GAGACCCACGCTCACCGGCTCCAGATTTATCAGCAATAAACCAGCCAGCCGGAAGGGCCGAGCGCAGAAG
TGGTCCTGCAACTTTATCCGCCTCCATCCAGTCTATTAATTGTTGCCGGGAAGCTAGAGTAAGTAGTTCG
CCAGTTAATAGTTTGCGCAACGTTGTTGCCATTGCTACAGGCATCGTGGTGTCACGCTCGTCGTTTGGTA
TGGCTTCATTCAGCTCCGGTTCCCAACGATCAAGGCGAGTTACATGATCCCCCATGTTGTGCAAAAAAGC
GGTTAGCTCCTTCGGTCCTCCGATCGTTGTCAGAAGTAAGTTGGCCGCAGTGTTATCACTCATGGTTATG
GCAGCACTGCATAATTCTCTTACTGTCATGCCATCCGTAAGATGCTTTTCTGTGACTGGTGAGTACTCAA
CCAAGTCATTCTGAGAATAGTGTATGCGGCGACCGAGTTGCTCTTGCCCGGCGTCAATACGGGATAATAC
CGCGCCACATAGCAGAACTTTAAAAGTGCTCATCATTGGAAAACGTTCTTCGGGGCGAAAACTCTCAAGG
ATCTTACCGCTGTTGAGATCCAGTTCGATGTAACCCACTCGTGCACCCAACTGATCTTCAGCATCTTTTA
CTTTCACCAGCGTTTCTGGGTGAGCAAAAACAGGAAGGCAAAATGCCGCAAAAAAGGGAATAAGGGCGAC
ACGGAAATGTTGAATACTCATACTCTTCCTTTTTCAATATTATTGAAGCATTTATCAGGGTTATTGTCTC
ATGAGCGGATACATATTTGAATGTATTTAGAAAAATAAACAAATAGGGGTTCCGCGCACATTTCCCCGAA
AAGTGCCACCTGCAGCCTGAATATGGGCCAAACAGGATATCTGTGGTAAGCAGTTCCTGCCCCGGCTCAG
GGCCAAGAACAGATGGAACAGCTGAATATGGGCCAAACAGGATATCTGTGGTAAGCAGTTCCTGCCCCGG
CTCAGGGCCAAGAACAGATGGTCCCCAGATGCGGTCCAGCCCTCAGCAGTTTCTAGAGAACCATCAGATG
TTTCCAGGGTGCCCCAAGGACCTGAAATGACCCTGTGCCTTATTTGAACTAACCAATCAGTTCGCTTCTC
GCTTCTGTTCGCGCGCTTCTGCTCCCCGAGCTCAATAAAAGAGCCCACAACCCCTCACTCGGGGCGCCAG
TCCTCCGATTGACTGAGTCGCCCGGGTACCCGTGTATCCAATAAACCCTCTTGCAGTTGCATCCGACTTG
TGGTCTCGCTGTTCCTTGGGAGGGTCTCCTCTGAGTGATTGACTACCCGTCAGCGGGGGTCTTTCATTTG
GGGGCTCGTCCGGGATCGGGAGACCCCTGCCCAGGGACCACCGACCCACCACCGGGAGGCAAGCTGGCCA
GCAACTTATCTGTGTCTGTCCGATTGTCTAGTGTCTATGACTGATTTTATGCGCCTGCGTCGGTACTAGT
TAGCTAACTAGCTCTGTATCTGGCGGACCCGTGGTGGAACTGACGAGTTCTGAACACCCGGCCGCAACCC
TGGGAGACGTCCCAGGGACTTTGGGGGCCGTTTTTGTGGCCCGACCTGAGGAAGGGAGTCGATGTGGAAT
CCGACCCCGTCAGGATATGTGGTTCTGGTAGGAGACGAGAACCTAAAACAGTTCCCGCCTCCGTCTGAAT
TTTTGCTTTCGGTTTGGAACCGAAGCCGCGCGTCTTGTCTGCTGCAGCGCTGCAGCATCGTTCTGTGTTG
TCTCTGTCTGACTGTGTTTCTGTATTTGTCTGAAAATTAGGGCCAGACTGTTACCACTCCCTTAAGTTTG
ACCTTAGGTCACTGGAAAGATGTCGAGCGGATCGCTCACAACCAGTCGGTAGATGTCAAGAAGAGACGTT
GGGTTACCTTCTGCTCTGCAGAATGGCCAACCTTTAACGTCGGATGGCCGCGAGACGGCACCTTTAACCG
AGACCTCATCACCCAGGTTAAGATCAAGGTCTTTTCACCTGGCCCGCATGGACACCCAGACCAGGTCCCC
TACATCGTGACCTGGGAAGCCTTGGCTTTTGACCCCCCTCCCTGGGTCAAGCCCTTTGTACACCCTAAGC
CTCCGCCTCCTCTTCCTCCATCCGCCCCGTCTCTCCCCCTTGAACCTCCTCGTTCGACCCCGCCTCGATC
CTCCCTTTATCCAGCCCTCACTCCTTCTCTAGGCGCCGGC
Features (pLannotate 1.2.2; 13 found; start..end, strand, type, name):
      1..45      +  CDS            preprotrypsin leader: leader sequence from mouse preprotrypsin
     84..962     +  CDS            HaloTag®: modified bacterial dehalogenase that forms covalent bonds with chloroalkane derivatives
   1034..1363    +  promoter       SV40 promoter: SV40 enhancer and early promoter
   1373..1972    +  CDS            PuroR: puromycin N-acetyltransferase; pac from Streptomyces alboniger; confers resistance to puromycin
   2071..2192    +  LTR            3' LTR (ΔU3) (fragment): self-inactivating 3' long terminal repeat (LTR) from Moloney murine leukemia virus
   2193..2662    +  LTR            LTR: long terminal repeat from Moloney murine leukemia virus
   2728..2780    -  CDS            lacI (fragment): lac repressor; lacI; The lac repressor binds to the lac operator to inhibit transcription in E. coli. This inhibition can be relieved by adding lactose or isopropyl-β-D-thiogalactopyranoside (IPTG).
   2963..3551    -  rep_origin     ori: high-copy-number ColE1/pMB1/pBR322/pUC origin of replication
   3711..4571    -  CDS            AmpR: β-lactamase; bla; confers resistance to ampicillin, carbenicillin, and related antibiotics
   4572..4676    -  promoter       AmpR promoter: bla
   4707..5176    +  LTR            LTR: long terminal repeat from Moloney murine leukemia virus
   5300..5574    +  misc_feature   MESV Ψ (fragment): packaging signal of murine embryonic stem cell virus
   5641..6057    +  CDS            gag (truncated): truncated Moloney murine leukemia virus (MMLV) gag gene lacking the start codon
