[The description below was written by a language model from this plasmid's Addgene catalogue record and pLannotate feature annotations shown in this document.]
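Description:
SP_H6_Halo_M21K_F86L_KDEL_pBABEpu is a Moloney murine leukemia virus-based retroviral expression plasmid built on the pBABEpu backbone. It delivers an endoplasmic reticulum-targeted, destabilised HaloTag into mammalian cells. In bacteria it is maintained through a high-copy ColE1/pUC-type origin and selected with ampicillin via β-lactamase expressed from its own bla promoter. The retroviral unit is bounded by MMLV long terminal repeats. Downstream of the 5' LTR lie a packaging signal (annotated as an MESV Ψ fragment) and a truncated gag segment lacking its start codon, which together support encapsidation of the genomic RNA in packaging cells. No separate promoter is annotated upstream of the insert, so the payload appears to be transcribed from the 5' LTR. An internal SV40 enhancer/early promoter drives puromycin N-acetyltransferase, allowing selection of stably transduced cells.

The insert begins with a mouse preprotrypsin leader, which acts as a signal peptide directing the protein into the ER. This is followed by the HaloTag coding sequence, a modified bacterial dehalogenase that bonds covalently to chloroalkane ligands. The construct name also indicates a hexahistidine tag between the leader and HaloTag and a C-terminal KDEL ER-retention motif, although neither is annotated separately in the feature table. The HaloTag carries the M21K and F86L substitutions, which the record describes as making it metastable so that it serves as a protein-folding sensor. The stated purpose is retroviral expression of this ER-localised sensor. The associated work concerns protein aggregation and stress-induced disaggregation in the ER.
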