Addgene plasmid #183691: SP_H6_Halo_M21K_F86L_KDEL_pBABEpu
Purpose: Retroviral expression of ER-targeted metastable Halotag/folding sensor (ER HaloM21K_F86L)
Depositing lab: Edward Avezov. Depositing organization: University of Cambridge. Publication: Stress-induced protein disaggregation in the endoplasmic reticulum catalysed by BiP. Melo EP, Konno T, Farace I, Awadelkareem MA, Skov LR, Teodoro F, Sancho TP, Paton AW, Paton JC, Fares M, Paulo PMR, Zhang X, Avezov E. Nat Commun. 2022 May 6;13(1):2501. doi: 10.1038/s41467-022-30238-2. PubMed 35523806.
Backbone
  Vector backbone: pBABEpu
  Vector type: Retroviral
  Selectable markers: Puromycin
Growth in bacteria
  Bacterial resistance: Ampicillin, 100 μg/mL
  Growth temperature: 37°C
  Growth strain: NEB Stable
  Copy number: Unknown
Gene/Insert
  Gene/Insert name: ER Halo(M21K_F86L)
  Species: Bacterial
  Mutation: M21K_F86L in Halotag
  Cloning method: Gibson Cloning
Terms and licenses: Academic/Nonprofit Terms; Industry Terms: Not Available to Industry
How to cite: SP_H6_Halo_M21K_F86L_KDEL_pBABEpu was a gift from Edward Avezov (Addgene plasmid # 183691 ; http://n2t.net/addgene:183691 ; RRID:Addgene_183691)
